Addgene plasmid #244322: pAAVLINK-EF1alpha-HA-5'-ARHGAP5
Purpose: 5' AAVLINK plasmid for ARHGAP5 expression
Depositing lab: Zhonghua Lu. Depositing organization: Shenzhen Institute of Advanced Technology (SIAT), Chinese Academy of Sciences. Publication: AAVLINK: A potent DNA-recombination method for large cargo delivery in gene therapy. Lin J, Lin Y, Liu N, Cao W, Zhang J, Wen S, Zhang Y, Liao W, Hong Z, Lin Y, Liu Q, Liu H, Li Q, Chen B, Li M, Luo Z, Yang L, Yang Y, Zheng SH, Wang Y, Chu H, Hu Y, Qin Y, Luo BX, Tian S, Chen Y, Yan T, Yang L, Wang H, Liu T, Jiang Y, Lu Z. Cell. 2026 Feb 5;189(3):969-986.e17. doi: 10.1016/j.cell.2025.12.039. Epub 2026 Jan 27. PubMed 41605211.
Backbone
  Vector backbone: pAAV-MCS2
  Backbone manufacturer: Steve Jackson (Addgene # 46954)
  Vector type: AAV
Growth in bacteria
  Bacterial resistance: Ampicillin, 100 μg/mL
  Growth temperature: 37°C
  Growth strain: NEB Stable
  Copy number: High Copy
Gene/Insert
  Gene/Insert name: ARHGAP5
  Species: H. sapiens (human)
  Entrez Gene: ARHGAP5 (a.k.a. GFI2, RhoGAP5, p190-B, p190BRhoGAP)
  Promoter: EF1alpha
  Tag / fusion protein: HA (N terminal on insert)
  Cloning method: Restriction Enzyme; 5′ cloning site unknown (unknown if destroyed)
Terms and licenses: Academic/Nonprofit Terms; Industry Terms: Not Available to Industry
Depositor comments: See publication for corresponding AAV Link vectors.
How to cite: pAAVLINK-EF1alpha-HA-5'-ARHGAP5 was a gift from Zhonghua Lu (Addgene plasmid # 244322 ; http://n2t.net/addgene:244322 ; RRID:Addgene_244322)
