[The description below was written by a language model from this plasmid's Addgene catalogue record and pLannotate feature annotations shown in this document.]
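Description:
pAAVLINK-EF1alpha-HA-5'-ARHGAP5 is an adeno-associated virus transfer plasmid built on the pAAV-MCS2 backbone. It serves as the 5' (upstream) half of a two-vector AAVLINK set for delivering human ARHGAP5, also known as p190-B RhoGAP, a GTPase-activating protein for Rho family members. In bacteria it is maintained as a high-copy plasmid through a ColE1/pUC-type origin and selected with ampicillin via the β-lactamase gene. An f1 phage origin and small pBR322-derived remnants (rop and bom fragments) are also annotated in the backbone.

The expression cassette lies between AAV2 inverted terminal repeats, which direct replication and packaging of the intervening DNA into AAV particles. One ITR is annotated in full, while the other is detected only as two short fragments. Transcription is driven by an EF-1α core promoter followed by a truncated HTLV-1 5' LTR segment, a composite commonly used to strengthen this compact promoter. Downstream is a large fragment of the ARHGAP5 coding sequence (about 3.6 kb), which the catalogue record says carries an N-terminal HA tag, although the tag is not separately annotated. The coding fragment runs into a partial chimeric intron (β-globin/immunoglobulin), apparently supplying a splice donor, and then a lox2272-type site just inside the ITR. No polyadenylation signal is annotated.

This layout fits the stated AAVLINK concept of DNA recombination for cargo too large for a single AAV. Presumably Cre-mediated recombination at the lox site joins this genome to a partner 3' vector, and splicing removes the junction to restore a full-length transcript. The record does not identify the partner constructs and refers to the publication for them.
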