Features (pLannotate 1.2.2; 15 found; start..end, strand, type, name):
   2960..3228    -  LTR            5' LTR (truncated): truncated 5' long terminal repeat (LTR) from human T-cell leukemia virus (HTLV) type 1
   3241..3452    -  promoter       EF-1α core promoter: core promoter for human elongation factor EF-1α
   3532..3559    -  repeat_region  AAV2 ITR (fragment): inverted terminal repeat of adeno-associated virus serotype 2 inverted
   3588..3615    -  repeat_region  AAV2 ITR (fragment): inverted terminal repeat of adeno-associated virus serotype 2 inverted
   3688..4276    -  rep_origin     ori: high-copy-number ColE1/pMB1/pBR322/pUC origin of replication
   4447..5307    -  CDS            AmpR: β-lactamase; bla; confers resistance to ampicillin, carbenicillin, and related antibiotics
   5308..5412    -  promoter       AmpR promoter: bla
   5507..5542    +  CDS            rop (fragment): Rop protein, which maintains plasmids at low copy number; rop
   5644..5693    +  misc_feature   bom (fragment): basis of mobility region from pBR322
   5694..6149    -  rep_origin     f1 ori (sequence partly withheld): f1 bacteriophage origin of replication; arrow indicates direction of (+) strand synthesis
   6168..6219    +  misc_feature   bom (fragment): basis of mobility region from pBR322
   6224..6364    -  repeat_region  AAV2 ITR: inverted terminal repeat of adeno-associated virus serotype 2 inverted
   6409..6437    -  protein_bind   lox2272 (fragment): Cre-mediated recombination occurs in the 8-bp core sequence (GGATACTT). lox2272 sites are compatible with each other, but incompatible with loxP or loxN sites (Lee and Saito, 1988). Cre recombinase
   6446..6486    -  intron         chimeric intron (fragment): chimera between introns from human β-globin and immunoglobulin heavy chain genes
   6485..2890    -  CDS            ARHGAP5 (fragment) (across the origin): RHG05_HUMAN - Also known as RHOGAP5. Experimental evidence at protein level: Swiss-Prot protein existence level 1. GTPase-activating protein for Rho family members (PubMed:8537347). From Homo sapiens (Human).
>Addgene plasmid #244322 | pAAVLINK-EF1alpha-HA-5'-ARHGAP5 | addgene full sequence | sequence record 489087 | Addgene NGS Result
AAACATCTTCACTTTGATGGGTTGATTCCCTTGTATTATCAGACAAATAAGAATTTTCTATCATATTTTT
TTTCTCTAGAACATCACTAAAAAACAGAGTAAAGACCTCAGTTTGCCGATGATACTGAGATAAAGAATAC
AGTGCTGTAAATTTAGCAGTGATCTCAGTTGCAATGTGTTCTCCTTCAGTCATTAACTCTTTGATAGCCT
CATTTTCAAAAAAATCTGCTTGGCTGTCAGTAACTGCCACCAGCTGTACAGGAATGGTGTCTTGAACTTC
TGATAGAAATGCTCGAAGCATTCCCATCGAAGCTTTCCGTTTTGCAGAGTAAACTAATATATACCCATGA
ACTAGTTCATCTTTTCTTACTCCAATTGAAGAGTGGTATGATAATATTGTGATCTGTATTCGCCTCCTTT
TTTCACCAATGATTTTATCAAGCATTAGGGAATTATTCTGTCCAGCTTGAGCAGCACTGCAAGAATGAGA
ATCAAGGAAGGGTGAAAGAATAAGATCCACACTAAATGGATCTCCACACATGGCGCACATGACAATTCTC
AAGTCAGCTTCTGATAAGTCCTTATTGGCAGGAATTGGGCTCACCACATCCAAATTGTGTTTAACTGATT
CCAATACTCCTCTGAGAGCTTGCTTTATTTGGGTTTCATTAAATTTACGAGGATATGTACCAGCAGGTAC
ATCTACAAAAGGACATTGCAACTTGTTTGCCAACTGCTGCCCTTGGTGCCTGAGAATTGGTAGATTCTTA
CTAATGGAATCTCTCTGATTAGCCAGAATTAATGTAAATGGAAGATTAGCCATGTATTTATCTTTTCTGA
TCTGAGAAGCTTCAGTTCTTATTTTCCCAATAAATTCCCCAATAAAACTCAATGACTCAATGGAATTAAA
TACACAGAAGCACCCATGTGGTTTAAAGGCGGCAGTCCATAACTGACTCAAAAAGTAAGGCGATTTGGCA
TCAACCGGCCGAAGATCAAGTTCATAAATTTTTCCATCTAAGGCATACTCATCATCAGTGGATTGTGTCC
TTATCTCATTTGCTAGTTCTTGGGCAAGGCCATCCTTCCCTAAAATAAAAAGGTTAACTTTATCTATATT
GGTACTATCGTGATATAATCTTAAGCGGCCATGATCCAACTGTAAAAGACTACTAGCAAGTAACTGCTCC
ACTTTAATGTCTGTACAATTTTGGCCACTAAGACATGTTTCTTTAGTGGGATGATAAACAAATCCTATAT
GCTTAAGTAGAAGGGATTCCCTATCAGGTGCAAGTTTCTGTAAAGCTTTATATCTAGGTTCTTCACTCAG
AACTGTATGAATTTCACTCATTTTATCTGAACTAGGTGTTGCATTAAGATCTAAATCATAAAAAAGTTCA
GAATGCTCAAAAAGCATTTCTTGAAACTCTTCTTTGGCTTTTTCAACTATTTCTCGCTGATGCCTACCAT
ATACCTCTTTGCTATCAGCCTCAGTGATATATTTGTAGGCTTCATCCTCCATAACAAAGCACATAACTTC
CTCCCATGGCTGCCCTGGTGAAATGAATTGAATTTTTTCCAAAGTCTTTTTGAATTTTTCCTTCATTTCC
ACCCTCCTCTTCTCGGATATCAGATGCTGTACATGGTTCTGATAGACTTTTTCAGCTTCTAAAGTGCTCA
GGAGGTCAAATGGAATCCGCCTATCATTAATTTTGTCTATATGGTCAGTTTCATCCCAAGGAGTTTTTTC
TAGCACCACAAAACATAACTGGAAATCTGCTCTCTTTTCCATTAACTTCAAAGCTTCTGACCAATTCAAA
TGTTCAATCTCTTCTAGATTTGGCAAAAGAGTGTTAAAAGCTCTTGGTAAAGTATTTATATACTCTTCTC
TCCTTTTTCTTATATGTTCCTGTTTAAGTTGTTCTATATGTTTTGAGAATGTATTTCTGGCCTTTCTTGT
TCCCTCTAAGTTGATGTATTCTTCATAATCAGGATGATTTTTTAATTTATTACTAACAGTTTTCCAAGTT
GCATGATAATCTCTCACAGTCTGCACAAGTTTTTCAAACTTATCTGTTGCTGTGACAACAAGTTGTCTCT
GTGTTTTATAAGCATCCAAATAGGGAATAATTTTAGGCTTGCTACGAGTTTTATCCAACATTTGTACCAG
TGCAGTAAAACATGTTTCAATGTTGACATTAAATCGTGCTGATGTTTCCACTACAAGAAGGTTCTTTTTA
TTTGAAGCAAATGCCTGAACTTCTCTAAGATAATGATCCACGCATTCATCACATTTAGTTGCTGCTATTA
TTACAGGTTTTTTTGATTTTGATAACTGGACAAAAAGGTTATTCACAAATTTAAGTTGATCATCAAACTT
CCTATTGCATCCTTGACTTACATCAATGCATAATAAAAATCCATCTACGTTGAGCTTCCCTTCAGGCATT
TGCTTCTGTTCAAAGTCTTGTTCTAAGCCTAGCTGATCAGTGCAAATGTACATTAGTTTTTCTGCTGACT
GCAATTTAGATGCAGCTGCACGTTTTATATATGGTTGCAAATTCGTACTCCGATGAGGCAAGAAAGTCTG
GTCATCAATGAACTCTGTTTGTTCAATGACATGAATTTTGCATTCTACTCCATCTTCACTATTTTGTATT
ATGTCACCCCAGTACAAAAAGTGATCATTGTTTACTACTCGTCCTCCAAAGTCAATGGTGCTAAGCACAG
AAGTATGCTCTGGATAATATTCATCTGCTTTTGAGCGTACAAATCTATTGCACAAACAAGACTTTCCAAC
TCCACAGTTACCTTTGTCTTTTTCAGTCCCAGAGAGTCCAACTACACTGATGGTATAGGATGGGGGACGA
GGCTCTTTGTTTTTTGCCATAGATCCAGCATAGTCAGGTACGTCATAAGGGTACATGGTGGCCGTACGGT
AGGCGCCGGTCACAGCTTGGATCTGTAACGGCGCAGAACAGAAAACGAAACAAAGACGTAGAGTTGAGCA
AGCAGGGTCAGGCAAAGCGTGGAGAGCCGGCTGAGTCTAGGTAGGCTCCAAGGGAGCGCCGGACAAAGGC
CCGGTCTCGACCTGAGCTTTAAACTTACCTAGACGGCGGACGCAGTTCAGGAGGCACCACAGGCGGGAGG
CGGCAGAACGCGACTCAACCGGCGTGGATGGCGGCCTCAGGTAGGGCGGCGGGCGCGTGAAGGAGAGATG
CGAGCCCCTCGAAGCTTCAGCTGTGTTCTGGCGGCAAACCCGTTGCGAAAAAGAACGTTCACGGCGACTA
CTGCACTTATATACGGTTCTCCCCCACCCTCGGGAAAAAGGCGGAGCCAGTACACGACATCACTTTCCCA
GTTTACCCCGCGCCACCTTCTCTAGGCACCCGTTCAATTGCCGACCCCTCCCCCCAACTTCTCGGGGACT
GTGGGCGATGTGCGCTCTGCCCACTGACGGGCACCGGAGCGATCGCAGATCCACGCGTGCGGCCGCAGGA
ACCCCTAGTGATGGAGTTGGCCACTCCCTCTCTGCGCGCTCGCTCGCTCACTGAGGCCGGGCGACCAAAG
GTCGCCCGACGCCCGGGCGGCCTCAGTGAGCGAGCGAGCGCGCAGCTGCCTGCAGGACATGTGAGCAAAA
GGCCAGCAAAAGGCCAGGAACCGTAAAAAGGCCGCGTTGCTGGCGTTTTTCCATAGGCTCCGCCCCCCTG
ACGAGCATCACAAAAATCGACGCTCAAGTCAGAGGTGGCGAAACCCGACAGGACTATAAAGATACCAGGC
GTTTCCCCCTGGAAGCTCCCTCGTGCGCTCTCCTGTTCCGACCCTGCCGCTTACCGGATACCTGTCCGCC
TTTCTCCCTTCGGGAAGCGTGGCGCTTTCTCATAGCTCACGCTGTAGGTATCTCAGTTCGGTGTAGGTCG
TTCGCTCCAAGCTGGGCTGTGTGCACGAACCCCCCGTTCAGCCCGACCGCTGCGCCTTATCCGGTAACTA
TCGTCTTGAGTCCAACCCGGTAAGACACGACTTATCGCCACTGGCAGCAGCCACTGGTAACAGGATTAGC
AGAGCGAGGTATGTAGGCGGTGCTACAGAGTTCTTGAAGTGGTGGCCTAACTACGGCTACACTAGAAGAA
CAGTATTTGGTATCTGCGCTCTGCTGAAGCCAGTTACCTTCGGAAAAAGAGTTGGTAGCTCTTGATCCGG
CAAACAAACCACCGCTGGTAGCGGTGGTTTTTTTGTTTGCAAGCAGCAGATTACGCGCAGAAAAAAAGGA
TCTCAAGAAGATCCTTTGATCTTTTCTACGGGGTCTGACGCTCAGTGGAACGAAAACTCACGTTAAGGGA
TTTTGGTCATGAGATTATCAAAAAGGATCTTCACCTAGATCCTTTTAAATTAAAAATGAAGTTTTAAATC
AATCTAAAGTATATATGAGTAAACTTGGTCTGACAGTTACCAATGCTTAATCAGTGAGGCACCTATCTCA
GCGATCTGTCTATTTCGTTCATCCATAGTTGCCTGACTCCCCGTCGTGTAGATAACTACGATACGGGAGG
GCTTACCATCTGGCCCCAGTGCTGCAATGATACCGCGAGACCCACGCTCACCGGCTCCAGATTTATCAGC
AATAAACCAGCCAGCCGGAAGGGCCGAGCGCAGAAGTGGTCCTGCAACTTTATCCGCCTCCATCCAGTCT
ATTAATTGTTGCCGGGAAGCTAGAGTAAGTAGTTCGCCAGTTAATAGTTTGCGCAACGTTGTTGCCATTG
CTACAGGCATCGTGGTGTCACGCTCGTCGTTTGGTATGGCTTCATTCAGCTCCGGTTCCCAACGATCAAG
GCGAGTTACATGATCCCCCATGTTGTGCAAAAAAGCGGTTAGCTCCTTCGGTCCTCCGATCGTTGTCAGA
AGTAAGTTGGCCGCAGTGTTATCACTCATGGTTATGGCAGCACTGCATAATTCTCTTACTGTCATGCCAT
CCGTAAGATGCTTTTCTGTGACTGGTGAGTACTCAACCAAGTCATTCTGAGAATAGTGTATGCGGCGACC
GAGTTGCTCTTGCCCGGCGTCAATACGGGATAATACCGCGCCACATAGCAGAACTTTAAAAGTGCTCATC
ATTGGAAAACGTTCTTCGGGGCGAAAACTCTCAAGGATCTTACCGCTGTTGAGATCCAGTTCGATGTAAC
CCACTCGTGCACCCAACTGATCTTCAGCATCTTTTACTTTCACCAGCGTTTCTGGGTGAGCAAAAACAGG
AAGGCAAAATGCCGCAAAAAAGGGAATAAGGGCGACACGGAAATGTTGAATACTCATACTCTTCCTTTTT
CAATATTATTGAAGCATTTATCAGGGTTATTGTCTCATGAGCGGATACATATTTGAATGTATTTAGAAAA
ATAAACAAATAGGGGTTCCGCGCACATTTCCCCGAAAAGTGCCACCTGACGTCTAAGAAACCATTATTAT
CATGACATTAACCTATAAAAATAGGCGTATCACGAGGCCCTTTCGTCTCGCGCGTTTCGGTGATGACGGT
GAAAACCTCTGACACATGCAGCTCCCGGAGACGGTCACAGCTTGTCTGTAAGCGGATGCCGGGAGCAGAC
AAGCCCGTCAGGGCGCGTCAGCGGGTGTTGGCGGGTGTCGGGGCTGGCTTAACTATGCGGCATCAGAGCA
GATTGTACTGAGAGTGCACCATAAAATTGTAAACGTTAATATTTTGTTAAAATTCGCGTTAAATTTTTGT
TAAATCAGCTCATTTTTTAACCAATAGACCGAAATCGGCAAAATCCCTTATAAATCAAAAGAATAGCCCG
AGATAGAGT
[37 nt withheld, positions 5820-5856]
AAAGAACGTGGACTCCAACGTCAAAGG
[141 nt withheld, positions 5884-6024]
G
[46 nt withheld, positions 6026-6071]
A
[95 nt withheld, positions 6073-6167]
TATGCGGTGTGAAATACCGCACAGATGCGTAAGGAGAAAATACCGCATCAGGCGCCCCTGCAGGCAGCTG
CGCGCTCGCTCGCTCACTGAGGCCGCCCGGGCAAAGCCCGGGCGTCGGGCGACCTTTGGTCGCCCGGCCT
CAGTGAGCGAGCGAGCGCGCAGAGAGGGAGTGGCCAACTCCATCACTAGGGGTTCCTGCGGCCGCTCGGT
CCGCACGTGCCACACCGGTCTCCATAACTTAATAACTTCGTATAAAGTATCCTATACGAATAATAGCTTA
TTGGTCTCCTTAAACCTGTCTTGTAACCTTGATACTTACCTTTCCAAGTTTCAACAGGAGAAAGAAGTGG
ATCTTCTTCACTTCCACGATGTCTTCCTTTTCTTTTTGTTTTAGAAGTGGTGAAAGCCTCATCATCACTG
GCATCTGAATGTGTTCTTCTATAGTATGACTTGGCTTTACTAAACAAGGTTTTAGATTTATATTTGTATT
TTGAAGGCCTCCGTTCCCCATGACTTTTTGAGGTTCTATCAGAAAACCCATTTTCTTCATCTCCTTGGGT
GTTATTTACAAATGAGTTTCGAATTTTAATACGATTTTGACTATCATCTGGGACAACATAAATCTCATCA
GAATAGCCCTTCTGTTTGAAAATTGTATCAATGGGTTCCGCATAGTTATCTGAAGGATCCATATCTTCAG
GATGTGCCAAAGGCACCCGGGAAGTCTGCTTTCTTGGATTTTTACCAATACCAGCTTCAATTGTTTTTAA
AAGGTTTGGATCGAGTTTTTTCACATTTGTCTTAGGTACAACTGGTTTAGGTTTAATAGGTGGAGGCACT
TTATGGTTGCGTTCATGGTCATGACAGTTTGGGGTACTATGAATAGGATACTCATTTCCTTCCAAATCTA
ATCTATATCTGGAACGGTCACTAGGTGTTGGAAGCAACTGTACATCATCCCCAATTGGACTATAAGGAGG
TGGTGCTTCTGTGTCATCATCTGAATCAGGGTAGTTATTATAGGGAAAACAGTCTCTGGGAGATGGTAGA
A
